Addgene plasmid #39511: pSG5-H-Ras_V12-S35
Depositing lab: Julian Downward. Depositing organization: Cancer Research UK. Publication: Role of phosphoinositide 3-OH kinase in cell transformation and control of the actin cytoskeleton by Ras. Rodriguez-Viciana P, Warne PH, Khwaja A, Marte BM, Pappin D, Das P, Waterfield MD, Ridley A, Downward J. Cell. 1997 May 2;89(3):457-67. 10.1016/S0092-8674(00)80226-3 PubMed 9150145.
Backbone
  Vector backbone: pSG5
  Backbone manufacturer: Stratagene
  Vector type: Eukaryotic
Growth in bacteria
  Bacterial resistance: Ampicillin, 100 μg/mL
  Growth temperature: 37°C
  Growth strain: DH5alpha
  Copy number: High Copy
Gene/Insert
  Gene/Insert name: HRAS V12 S35
  Species: H. sapiens (human)
  Mutation: G12V and T35S
  Entrez Gene: HRAS (a.k.a. C-BAS/HAS, C-H-RAS, C-HA-RAS1, CTLO, H-RASIDX, HAMSV, HRAS1, RASH1, p21ras)
  Cloning method: Restriction Enzyme; 5′ cloning site EcoRI (not destroyed); 3′ cloning site EcoRI (not destroyed)
  Sequencing primers: 5′ CAG-F
Terms and licenses: Academic/Nonprofit Terms; Industry Terms: Not Available to Industry
How to cite: pSG5-H-Ras_V12-S35 was a gift from Julian Downward (Addgene plasmid # 39511 ; http://n2t.net/addgene:39511 ; RRID:Addgene_39511)
