[The description below was written by a language model from this plasmid's Addgene catalogue record.]
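Description:
pSG5-H-Ras_V12-S35 is a eukaryotic expression plasmid built on the Stratagene pSG5 backbone and carrying a doubly mutated human HRAS coding sequence. It is maintained in E. coli as a high-copy plasmid under ampicillin selection. The record provides no feature table and does not itself list the promoter or other regulatory elements. As general background, pSG5 is usually described as driving inserts from the SV40 early promoter, with a rabbit β-globin intron and an SV40 polyadenylation signal, plus a T7 promoter for in vitro transcription. None of these parts is confirmed for this particular clone. No eukaryotic selection marker, epitope tag or reporter is recorded, which fits a vector intended mainly for transient expression in mammalian cells.

The insert was cloned as an EcoRI fragment, with the site preserved at both ends, so its orientation cannot be inferred from the cloning sites alone. It encodes H-Ras with two substitutions. G12V is the classic oncogenic change that impairs GTP hydrolysis and locks Ras in its active, GTP-bound state. T35S lies in the effector-binding loop and is generally known as a partial loss-of-function effector mutation that retains coupling to Raf while weakening interaction with other Ras effectors such as PI 3-kinase and RalGDS.

Combining the two changes gives a constitutively active Ras that signals selectively through a subset of its downstream pathways. In keeping with the associated publication on PI 3-kinase in Ras-driven transformation and actin cytoskeleton control, the construct is suited to separating the contributions of individual effector pathways to Ras phenotypes, typically alongside other V12 effector-loop mutants.
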