>Addgene plasmid #39511 | pSG5-H-Ras_V12-S35 | addgene partial sequence | sequence record 51073 | pCAG-f 5'-GCAACGTGCTGGTTATTGTG-3'
TGTATACGACTCACTATAGGGCGAATTCCCGATCTATGACCGAATACAAGCTTGTTGTTGTTGGCGCCGT
CGGTGTGGGCAAGAGTGCGCTGACCATCCAGCTGATCCAGAACCATTTTGTGGACGAATACGACCCCAGT
ATAGAGGATTCCTACCGGAAGCAGGTGGTCATTGATGGGGAGACGTGCCTGTTGGACATCCTGGATACCG
CCGGCCAGGAGGAGTACAGCGCCATGCGGGACCAGTACATGCGCACCGGGGAGGGCTTCCTGTGTGTGTT
TGCCATCAACAACACCAAGTCTTTTGAGGACATCCACCAGTACAGGGAGCAGATCAAACGGGTGAAGGAC
TCGGATGACGTGCCCATGGTGCTGGTGGGGAACAAGTGTGACCTGGCTGCACGCACTGTGGAATCTCGGC
AGGCTCAGGACCTCGCCCGAAGCTACGGCATCCCCTACATCGAGACCTCGGCCAAGACCCGGCAGGGAGT
GGAGGATGCCTTCTACACGTTGGTGCGTGAGATCCGGCAGCACAAGCTGCGGAAGCTGAACCCTCCTGAT
GAGAGTGGCCCCGGCTGCATGAGCTGCAAGTGTGTGCTCTCCTGACGCAGCACAAGCTCAGGACATGGAG
GTGCCGGATGCAGGAAGGAGGTGCAGACGGAAGGAGGAGGAAGGAAGGACGGAAGCAAGGAAGGAAGGAA
GGGCTGCTGGAGCCCAGTCACCCCGGGACCGTGGGCCGAGGTGACTGCAGACCCTCCCAGGGAGGCTGTG
CACAGACTGTCTTGAACATCCCAAAATGCCACCGGAACCCCAGCCCTTTAGCTCCCCTCCCAGGCCTCTG
TGGGCCCTTGTCGGGCACAGATGGGATCACAGTAAATTATTGGATGGTCT
